Addgene plasmid #82204: pDONR223_ATF2_WT
Purpose: Gateway Donor vector containing ATF2 , part of the Target Accelerator Plasmid Collection.
Depositing lab: Jesse Boehm & William Hahn & David Root. Depositing organization: Broad Institute. Publication: Systematic Functional Interrogation of Rare Cancer Variants Identifies Oncogenic Alleles. Kim E, Ilic N, Shrestha Y, Zou L, Kamburov A, Zhu C, Yang X, Lubonja R, Tran N, Nguyen C, Lawrence MS, Piccioni F, Bagul M, Doench JG, Chouinard CR, Wu X, Hogstrom L, Natoli T, Tamayo P, Horn H, Corsello SM, Lage K, Root DE, Subramanian A, Golub TR, Getz G, Boehm JS, Hahn WC. Cancer Discov. 2016 Jul;6(7):714-26. doi: 10.1158/2159-8290.CD-16-0160. Epub 2016 May 4. PubMed 27147599.
Backbone
  Vector backbone: pDONR223
  Backbone manufacturer: Invitrogen
  Backbone size w/o insert (bp): 2790
  Vector type: Gateway Entry vector
Growth in bacteria
  Bacterial resistance: Spectinomycin, 50 μg/mL
  Growth temperature: 37°C
  Growth strain: DH5alpha
  Copy number: High Copy
Gene/Insert
  Gene/Insert name: ATF2
  Species: H. sapiens (human)
  Mutation: WT
  GenBank ID: NM_001880.3
  Entrez Gene: ATF2 (a.k.a. CRE-BP1, CREB-2, CREB2, HB16, TREB7)
  Promoter: None
  Cloning method: Gateway Cloning
  Sequencing primers: 5′ M13pUC-fwd; 3′ M13-Rev
Terms and licenses: Academic/Nonprofit Terms; Industry Terms: Not Available to Industry
Depositor comments: Open state: NO stop codon immediately follows insert. Supporting reference: Systematic morphological profiling of human gene and allele function via Cell Painting. Rohban MH, et al. Elife. 2017, Mar 18;6. pii: e24060. PubMed PMID 28315521
How to cite: pDONR223_ATF2_WT was a gift from Jesse Boehm & William Hahn & David Root (Addgene plasmid # 82204 ; http://n2t.net/addgene:82204 ; RRID:Addgene_82204)
