[The description below was written by a language model from this plasmid's Addgene catalogue record and pLannotate feature annotations shown in this document.]
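Description:
pDONR223_ATF2_WT is a Gateway entry clone built on the Invitrogen pDONR223 backbone, carrying the wild-type human ATF2 open reading frame. It is a bacterial shuttle plasmid rather than an expression vector. It replicates in E. coli from a high-copy ColE1/pUC-type origin and is selected with spectinomycin through the aadA (SmR) aminoglycoside adenylyltransferase gene, which sits downstream of a class 1 integron Pc promoter fragment and a short remnant of a gentamicin resistance gene. The sequenced record is 4,308 nt. It also contains rrnB T1 and T2 terminators, which insulate the cloning region from read-through transcription, plus small lacZα and lacI fragments that are backbone remnants.

The ATF2 coding sequence (about 1.5 kb) encodes a bZIP transcriptional activator that binds CRE or AP-1 sites depending on its partner, and it is involved in cell growth, anti-apoptotic and DNA damage responses. The ORF is flanked on both sides by attL recombination sites. The automated annotation labels both as attL3, so the exact attL variants should not be taken from the table alone. These sites allow LR Clonase-mediated transfer of the ORF into any compatible destination vector. No promoter drives the insert. A T7 promoter lies just outside the downstream att site and points back toward the insert in antisense orientation. The clone is in the "open" configuration, with no stop codon directly after the ORF, so it can be fused in frame to C-terminal tags supplied by a destination vector.

The plasmid belongs to the Target Accelerator Plasmid Collection. There it serves as the wild-type reference for functional comparison with cancer-associated variant alleles in expression-based and morphological profiling screens.
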