Features (pLannotate 1.2.2; 12 found; start..end, strand, type, name):
     38..74      -  CDS            lacZα (fragment): LacZα fragment of β-galactosidase; lacZ fragment
     91..186     +  protein_bind   attL3: mutant version of attL; recombination site for the Gateway® LR reaction LR Clonase™
    192..1706    +  CDS            ATF2: ATF2_HUMAN - Also known as CREB2, CREBP1. Experimental evidence at protein level: Swiss-Prot protein existence level 1. Transcriptional activator which regulates the transcription of various genes, including those involved in anti-apoptosis, cell growth, and DNA damage response. Dependent on its binding partner, binds to CRE (cAMP response element) consensus sequences (5'-TGACGTCA- 3') or to AP-1 (activator protein 1) consensus sequences (5'-TGACTCA- 3'). In the nucleus, contributes to global transcription and the DNA damage response, in addition to specific transcriptional activities that are
   1711..1806    -  protein_bind   attL3: mutant version of attL; recombination site for the Gateway® LR reaction LR Clonase™
   1825..1843    -  promoter       T7 promoter: promoter for bacteriophage T7 RNA polymerase
   2033..2056    +  promoter       Pc promoter (fragment): intI1 (promoter lies within the coding sequence); class 1 integron promoter
   2232..2288    +  CDS            GmR (fragment): gentamycin acetyltransferase; aacC1; confers resistance to gentamycin
   2295..3086    +  CDS            SmR: aminoglycoside adenylyltransferase (Murphy, 1985); aadA; confers resistance to spectinomycin and streptomycin
   3179..3767    +  rep_origin     ori: high-copy-number ColE1/pMB1/pBR322/pUC origin of replication
   3950..4042    +  CDS            lacI (fragment): lac repressor; lacI; The lac repressor binds to the lac operator to inhibit transcription in E. coli. This inhibition can be relieved by adding lactose or isopropyl-β-D-thiogalactopyranoside (IPTG).
   4097..4124    -  terminator     rrnB T2 terminator: transcription terminator T2 from the E. coli rrnB gene
   4256..4299    +  terminator     rrnB T1 terminator: Escherichia coli rrnB; transcription terminator T1 from the E. coli rrnB gene
>Addgene plasmid #82204 | pDONR223_ATF2_WT | addgene full sequence | sequence record 164281 | Addgene NGS result 5'--3'
GGCAGTTCCCTACTCTCGCGTTAACGCTAGCATGGATGTTTTCCCAGTCACGACGTTGTAAAACGACGGC
CAGTCTTAAGCTCGGGCCCCAAATAATGATTTTATTTTGACTGATAGTGACCTGTTCGTTGCAACAAATT
GATGAGCAATGCTTTTTTATAATGCCAACTTTGTACAAAAAAGTTGGCACCATGAAATTCAAGTTACATG
TGAATTCTGCCAGGCAATACAAGGACCTGTGGAATATGAGTGATGACAAACCCTTTCTATGTACTGCGCC
TGGATGTGGCCAGCGTTTTACCAACGAGGATCATTTGGCTGTCCATAAACATAAACATGAGATGACACTG
AAATTTGGTCCAGCACGTAATGACAGTGTCATTGTGGCTGATCAGACCCCAACACCAACAAGATTCTTGA
AAAACTGTGAAGAAGTGGGTTTGTTTAATGAGTTGGCGAGTCCATTTGAGAATGAATTCAAGAAAGCTTC
AGAAGATGACATTAAAAAAATGCCTCTAGATTTATCCCCTCTTGCAACACCTATCATAAGAAGCAAAATT
GAGGAGCCTTCTGTTGTAGAAACAACTCACCAGGATAGTCCTTTACCTCACCCAGAGTCTACTACCAGTG
ATGAGAAGGAAGTACCATTGGCACAAACTGCACAGCCCACATCAGCTATTGTTCGTCCAGCATCATTACA
GGTTCCCAATGTGCTGCTTACAAGTTCTGACTCAAGTGTAATTATTCAGCAGGCAGTACCTTCACCAACC
TCAAGTACTGTAATCACCCAGGCACCATCCTCTAACAGGCCAATTGTCCCTGTACCAGGCCCATTTCCTC
TTCTGTTACATCTTCCTAATGGACAAACCATGCCTGTTGCTATTCCTGCATCAATTACAAGTTCTAATGT
GCATGTTCCAGCTGCAGTCCCACTCGTTCGACCAGTCACCATGGTGCCTAGTGTTCCAGGAATCCCAGGT
CCTTCCTCTCCCCAACCAGTACAGTCAGAAGCAAAAATGAGATTAAAAGCTGCTTTGACCCAGCAACATC
CTCCAGTTACCAATGGTGATACTGTCAAAGGTCATGGTAGCGGATTGGTTAGGACTCAGTCAGAGGAATC
TCGACCGCAGTCATTACAACAGCCAGCCACATCCACTACAGAAACTCCGGCTTCTCCAGCTCACACAACT
CCACAGACCCAAAGTACAAGTGGTCGTCGGAGAAGAGCAGCTAACGAAGATCCTGATGAAAAAAGGAGAA
AGTTTTTAGAGCGAAATAGAGCAGCAGCTTCAAGATGCCGACAAAAAAGGAAAGTCTGGGTTCAGTCTTT
AGAGAAGAAAGCTGAAGACTTGAGTTCATTAAATGGTCAGCTGCAGAGTGAAGTCACCCTGCTGAGAAAT
GAAGTGGCACAGCTGAAACAGCTTCTTCTGGCTCATAAAGATTGCCCTGTAACCGCCATGCAGAAGAAAT
CTGGCTATCATACTGCTGATAAAGATGATAGTTCAGAAGACATTTCAGTGCCGAGTAGTCCACATACAGA
AGCTATACAGCATAGTTCGGTCAGCACATCCAATGGAGTCAGTTCAACCTCCAAGGCAGAAGCTGTAGCC
ACTTCAGTCCTCACCCAGATGGCGGACCAGAGTACAGAGCCTGCTCTTTCACAGATCGTTATGGCTCCTT
CCTCCCAGTCACAGCCCTCAGGAAGTTTGCCAACTTTCTTGTACAAAGTTGGCATTATAAGAAAGCATTG
CTTATCAATTTGTTGCAACGAACAGGTCACTATCAGTCAAAATAAAATCATTATTTGCCATCCAGCTGAT
ATCCCCTATAGTGAGTCGTATTACATGGTCATAGCTGTTTCCTGGCAGCTCTGGCCCGTGTCTCAAAATC
TCTGATGTTACATTGCACAAGATAAAAATATATCATCATGCCTCCTCTAGACCAGCCAGGACAGAAATGC
CTCGACTTCGCTGCTACCCAAGGTTGCCGGGTGACGCACACCGTGGAAACGGATGAAGGCACGAACCCAG
TGGACATAAGCCTGTTCGGTTCGTAAGCTGTAATGCAAGTAGCGTATGCGCTCACGCAACTGGTCCAGAA
CCTTGACCGAACGCAGCGGTGGTAACGGCGCAGTGGCGGTTTTCATGGCTTGTTATGACTGTTTTTTTGG
GGTACAGTCTATGCCTCGGGCATCCAAGCAGCAAGCGCGTTACGCCGTGGGTCGATGTTTGATGTTATGG
AGCAGCAACGATGTTACGCAGCAGGGCAGTCGCCCTAAAACAAAGTTAAACATTATGAGGGAAGCGGTGA
TCGCCGAAGTATCGACTCAACTATCAGAGGTAGTTGGCGTCATCGAGCGCCATCTCGAACCGACGTTGCT
GGCCGTACATTTGTACGGCTCCGCAGTGGATGGCGGCCTGAAGCCACACAGTGATATTGATTTGCTGGTT
ACGGTGACCGTAAGGCTTGATGAAACAACGCGGCGAGCTTTGATCAACGACCTTTTGGAAACTTCGGCTT
CCCCTGGAGAGAGCGAGATTCTCCGCGCTGTAGAAGTCACCATTGTTGTGCACGACGACATCATTCCGTG
GCGTTATCCAGCTAAGCGCGAACTGCAATTTGGAGAATGGCAGCGCAATGACATTCTTGCAGGTATCTTC
GAGCCAGCCACGATCGACATTGATCTGGCTATCTTGCTGACAAAAGCAAGAGAACATAGCGTTGCCTTGG
TAGGTCCAGCGGCGGAGGAACTCTTTGATCCGGTTCCTGAACAGGATCTATTTGAGGCGCTAAATGAAAC
CTTAACGCTATGGAACTCGCCGCCCGACTGGGCTGGCGATGAGCGAAATGTAGTGCTTACGTTGTCCCGC
ATTTGGTACAGCGCAGTAACCGGCAAAATCGCGCCGAAGGATGTCGCTGCCGACTGGGCAATGGAGCGCC
TGCCGGCCCAGTATCAGCCCGTCATACTTGAAGCTAGACAGGCTTATCTTGGACAAGAAGAAGATCGCTT
GGCCTCGCGCGCAGATCAGTTGGAAGAATTTGTCCACTACGTGAAAGGCGAGATCACCAAGGTAGTCGGC
AAATAACCCTCGAGCCACCCATGACCAAAATCCCTTAACGTGAGTTACGCGTCGTTCCACTGAGCGTCAG
ACCCCGTAGAAAAGATCAAAGGATCTTCTTGAGATCCTTTTTTTCTGCGCGTAATCTGCTGCTTGCAAAC
AAAAAAACCACCGCTACCAGCGGTGGTTTGTTTGCCGGATCAAGAGCTACCAACTCTTTTTCCGAAGGTA
ACTGGCTTCAGCAGAGCGCAGATACCAAATACTGTTCTTCTAGTGTAGCCGTAGTTAGGCCACCACTTCA
AGAACTCTGTAGCACCGCCTACATACCTCGCTCTGCTAATCCTGTTACCAGTGGCTGCTGCCAGTGGCGA
TAAGTCGTGTCTTACCGGGTTGGACTCAAGACGATAGTTACCGGATAAGGCGCAGCGGTCGGGCTGAACG
GGGGGTTCGTGCACACAGCCCAGCTTGGAGCGAACGACCTACACCGAACTGAGATACCTACAGCGTGAGC
TATGAGAAAGCGCCACGCTTCCCGAAGGGAGAAAGGCGGACAGGTATCCGGTAAGCGGCAGGGTCGGAAC
AGGAGAGCGCACGAGGGAGCTTCCAGGGGGAAACGCCTGGTATCTTTATAGTCCTGTCGGGTTTCGCCAC
CTCTGACTTGAGCGTCGATTTTTGTGATGCTCGTCAGGGGGGCGGAGCCTATGGAAAAACGCCAGCAACG
CGGCCTTTTTACGGTTCCTGGCCTTTTGCTGGCCTTTTGCTCACATGTTCTTTCCTGCGTTATCCCCTGA
TTCTGTGGATAACCGTATTACCGCCTTTGAGTGAGCTGATACCGCTCGCCGCAGCCGAACGACCGAGCGC
AGCGAGTCAGTGAGCGAGGAAGCGGAAGAGCGCCCAATACGCAAACCGCCTCTCCCCGCGCGTTGGCCGA
TTCATTAATGCAGCTGGCACGACAGGTTTCCCGACTGGAAAGCGGGCAGTGAGCGCAACGCAATTAATAC
GCGTACCGCTAGCCAGGAAGAGTTTGTAGAAACGCAAAAAGGCCATCCGTCAGGATGGCCTTCTGCTTAG
TTTGATGCCTGGCAGTTTATGGCGGGCGTCCTGCCCGCCACCCTCCGGGCCGTTGCTTCACAACGTTCAA
ATCCGCTCCCGGCGGATTTGTCCTACTCAGGAGAGCGTTCACCGACAAACAACAGATAAAACGAAAGGCC
CAGTCTTCCGACTGAGCCTTTCGTTTTATTTGATGCCT
