>Addgene plasmid #82204 | pDONR223_ATF2_WT | depositor partial sequence | sequence record 155575 | Insert sequence
ATGAAATTCAAGTTACATGTGAATTCTGCCAGGCAATACAAGGACCTGTGGAATATGAGTGATGACAAAC
CCTTTCTATGTACTGCGCCTGGATGTGGCCAGCGTTTTACCAACGAGGATCATTTGGCTGTCCATAAACA
TAAACATGAGATGACACTGAAATTTGGTCCAGCACGTAATGACAGTGTCATTGTGGCTGATCAGACCCCA
ACACCAACAAGATTCTTGAAAAACTGTGAAGAAGTGGGTTTGTTTAATGAGTTGGCGAGTCCATTTGAGA
ATGAATTCAAGAAAGCTTCAGAAGATGACATTAAAAAAATGCCTCTAGATTTATCCCCTCTTGCAACACC
TATCATAAGAAGCAAAATTGAGGAGCCTTCTGTTGTAGAAACAACTCACCAGGATAGTCCTTTACCTCAC
CCAGAGTCTACTACCAGTGATGAGAAGGAAGTACCATTGGCACAAACTGCACAGCCCACATCAGCTATTG
TTCGTCCAGCATCATTACAGGTTCCCAATGTGCTGCTTACAAGTTCTGACTCAAGTGTAATTATTCAGCA
GGCAGTACCTTCACCAACCTCAAGTACTGTAATCACCCAGGCACCATCCTCTAACAGGCCAATTGTCCCT
GTACCAGGCCCATTTCCTCTTCTGTTACATCTTCCTAATGGACAAACCATGCCTGTTGCTATTCCTGCAT
CAATTACAAGTTCTAATGTGCATGTTCCAGCTGCAGTCCCACTCGTTCGACCAGTCACCATGGTGCCTAG
TGTTCCAGGAATCCCAGGTCCTTCCTCTCCCCAACCAGTACAGTCAGAAGCAAAAATGAGATTAAAAGCT
GCTTTGACCCAGCAACATCCTCCAGTTACCAATGGTGATACTGTCAAAGGTCATGGTAGCGGATTGGTTA
GGACTCAGTCAGAGGAATCTCGACCGCAGTCATTACAACAGCCAGCCACATCCACTACAGAAACTCCGGC
TTCTCCAGCTCACACAACTCCACAGACCCAAAGTACAAGTGGTCGTCGGAGAAGAGCAGCTAACGAAGAT
CCTGATGAAAAAAGGAGAAAGTTTTTAGAGCGAAATAGAGCAGCAGCTTCAAGATGCCGACAAAAAAGGA
AAGTCTGGGTTCAGTCTTTAGAGAAGAAAGCTGAAGACTTGAGTTCATTAAATGGTCAGCTGCAGAGTGA
AGTCACCCTGCTGAGAAATGAAGTGGCACAGCTGAAACAGCTTCTTCTGGCTCATAAAGATTGCCCTGTA
ACCGCCATGCAGAAGAAATCTGGCTATCATACTGCTGATAAAGATGATAGTTCAGAAGACATTTCAGTGC
CGAGTAGTCCACATACAGAAGCTATACAGCATAGTTCGGTCAGCACATCCAATGGAGTCAGTTCAACCTC
CAAGGCAGAAGCTGTAGCCACTTCAGTCCTCACCCAGATGGCGGACCAGAGTACAGAGCCTGCTCTTTCA
CAGATCGTTATGGCTCCTTCCTCCCAGTCACAGCCCTCAGGAAGT
